Addgene plasmid #168570: pDONR223 HCoV-HKU1 NSP1_nostop
Purpose: Gateway-compatible Entry vector
Depositing lab: Fritz Roth. Depositing organization: Sinai Health System. Publication: A resource of human coronavirus protein-coding sequences in a flexible, multipurpose Gateway Entry clone collection. Weller B, Lin CW, Pogoutse O, Sauer M, Marin-de la Rosa N, Strobel A, Young V, Knapp JJ, Rayhan A, Falter C, Kim DK, Roth FP, Falter-Braun P. G3 (Bethesda). 2023 Jul 5;13(7):jkad105. doi: 10.1093/g3journal/jkad105. PubMed 37267226.
Backbone
  Vector backbone: pDONR223
  Backbone manufacturer: Rual et al, Genome Res. 14:2128-2135, 2004.
  Backbone size w/o insert (bp): 5005
  Vector type: Other
Growth in bacteria
  Bacterial resistance: Spectinomycin, 50 μg/mL
  Growth temperature: 37°C
  Growth strain: DH5alpha
  Copy number: Unknown
Gene/Insert
  Gene/Insert name: NSP1
  Species: Other
  Insert size (bp): 666
  Entrez Gene: ORF1ab (a.k.a. HCHV1gp1)
  Cloning method: Gateway Cloning
  Sequencing primers: 5′ m13-For; 3′ m13-Rev
Resource information
  A portion of this plasmid was derived from a plasmid made by: Falter-Braun Lab
Terms and licenses: Academic/Nonprofit Terms; Industry Terms
How to cite: pDONR223 HCoV-HKU1 NSP1_nostop was a gift from Fritz Roth (Addgene plasmid # 168570 ; http://n2t.net/addgene:168570 ; RRID:Addgene_168570)
