[The description below was written by a language model from this plasmid's Addgene catalogue record and pLannotate feature annotations shown in this document.]
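Description:
pDONR223 HCoV-HKU1 NSP1_nostop is a Gateway Entry clone built on the pDONR223 backbone, carrying the coding sequence for non-structural protein 1 (NSP1) of human coronavirus HKU1. The 666 bp insert corresponds to the N-terminal NSP1 portion of the ORF1ab replicase polyprotein; the annotation matches it to isolate N1. As the name indicates, the open reading frame lacks a stop codon, so it can be read through into a C-terminal tag or fusion partner supplied by a Destination vector. NSP1 is described in the annotation as a factor that binds the 40S ribosomal subunit, inhibits host translation and promotes host mRNA degradation, a function assigned there by similarity to related coronaviruses.

The insert is flanked by two attL recombination sites (annotated as attL3 and attL2 by the automated tool), which allow transfer into any compatible Destination vector through an LR Clonase reaction. The Entry vector itself has no promoter positioned to express the ORF; a T7 promoter lies outside the attL2 site facing the insert in antisense orientation, and rrnB T1 and T2 terminators upstream insulate the cassette from read-through transcription. The plasmid replicates in E. coli from a high-copy ColE1/pUC-type origin and is selected with spectinomycin via the aadA (SmR) gene, which sits downstream of a fragment of a class 1 integron Pc promoter. Short lacI, lacZα and GmR fragments are backbone remnants. The sequenced clone is 3,456 nt, smaller than the listed empty backbone because the recombination that inserts the ORF replaces the donor cassette. It belongs to a collection of human coronavirus ORF clones intended for flexible downstream expression and interaction studies.
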