Features (pLannotate 1.2.2; 12 found; start..end, strand, type, name):
     34..129     +  protein_bind   attL3: mutant version of attL; recombination site for the Gateway® LR reaction LR Clonase™
    132..797     +  CDS            R1A_CVHN1 (fragment): Experimental evidence at protein level: Swiss-Prot protein existence level 1. [Non-structural protein 1]: binds to the 40S ribosomal subunit and inhibits host translation. The nsp1-40S ribosome complex further induces an endonucleolytic cleavage near the 5'UTR of host mRNAs, targeting them for degradation. By suppressing host gene expression, nsp1 facilitates efficient viral gene expression in infected cells and evasion from host immune response (By similarity). From Human coronavirus HKU1 (isolate N1) (HCoV-HKU1).
    799..898     -  protein_bind   attL2: mutant version of attL; recombination site for the Gateway® LR reaction LR Clonase™
    916..934     -  promoter       T7 promoter: promoter for bacteriophage T7 RNA polymerase
   1124..1147    +  promoter       Pc promoter (fragment): intI1 (promoter lies within the coding sequence); class 1 integron promoter
   1323..1379    +  CDS            GmR (fragment): gentamycin acetyltransferase; aacC1; confers resistance to gentamycin
   1386..2177    +  CDS            SmR: aminoglycoside adenylyltransferase (Murphy, 1985); aadA; confers resistance to spectinomycin and streptomycin
   2270..2858    +  rep_origin     ori: high-copy-number ColE1/pMB1/pBR322/pUC origin of replication
   3041..3133    +  CDS            lacI (fragment): lac repressor; lacI; The lac repressor binds to the lac operator to inhibit transcription in E. coli. This inhibition can be relieved by adding lactose or isopropyl-β-D-thiogalactopyranoside (IPTG).
   3188..3215    -  terminator     rrnB T2 terminator: transcription terminator T2 from the E. coli rrnB gene
   3347..3390    +  terminator     rrnB T1 terminator: Escherichia coli rrnB; transcription terminator T1 from the E. coli rrnB gene
   3437..17      -  CDS            lacZα (fragment) (across the origin): LacZα fragment of β-galactosidase; lacZ fragment
>Addgene plasmid #168570 | pDONR223 HCoV-HKU1 NSP1_nostop | addgene full sequence | sequence record 333751 | Addgene NGS Result
GTAAAACGACGGCCAGTCTTAAGCTCGGGCCCCAAATAATGATTTTATTTTGACTGATAGTGACCTGTTC
GTTGCAACAAATTGATGAGCAATGCTTTTTTATAATGCCAACTTTGTACAAAAAAGTTGGCATGATTAAA
ACCAGCAAATACGGTCTCGGCTTCAAGTGGGCGCCAGAATTTCGTTGGCTGCTTCCGGATGCAGCGGAGG
AGTTGGCTAGTCCTATGAAGTCAGATGAGGGTGGGTTATGCCCCTCTACTGGTCAAGCGATGGAAAGTGT
TGGATTCGTTTATGATAATCATGTGAAGATAGATTGTCGCTGCATTCTTGGACAAGAATGGCATGTGCAG
TCAAATCTTATCCGTGATATTTTTGTTCATGAAGATCTACATGTTGTAGAAGTTCTAACTAAAACAGCCG
TAAAGTCCGGTACGGCAATTTTGATCAAATCACCTTTGCATAGCTTGGGTGGTTTTCCTAAAGGGTATGT
TATGGGCTTGTTCCGTTCATACAAGACTAAACGTTATGTTGTACATCATCTTTCTATGACTACATCTACT
ACTAATTTTGGTGAAGATTTTTTGGGTTGGATTGTACCTTTTGGTTTTATGCCATCTTATGTTCACAAAT
GGTTTCAATTCTGTAGGTTGTATATTGAAGAGAGTGATTTAATAATTTCAAATTTTAAATTTGATGATTA
TGATTTTAGTGTAGAAGATGCTTATGCTGAGGTTCATGCTGAGCCTAAAGGTAAATATTCACAAAAAGCT
TATGCTTTACTTAGACAATATCGTGGTTACCCAACTTTCTTGTACAAAGTTGGCATTATAAGAAAGCATT
GCTTATCAATTTGTTGCAACGAACAGGTCACTATCAGTCAAAATAAAATCATTATTTGCCATCCAGCTGA
TATCCCCTATAGTGAGTCGTATTACATGGTCATAGCTGTTTCCTGGCAGCTCTGGCCCGTGTCTCAAAAT
CTCTGATGTTACATTGCACAAGATAAAAATATATCATCATGCCTCCTCTAGACCAGCCAGGACAGAAATG
CCTCGACTTCGCTGCTACCCAAGGTTGCCGGGTGACGCACACCGTGGAAACGGATGAAGGCACGAACCCA
GTGGACATAAGCCTGTTCGGTTCGTAAGCTGTAATGCAAGTAGCGTATGCGCTCACGCAACTGGTCCAGA
ACCTTGACCGAACGCAGCGGTGGTAACGGCGCAGTGGCGGTTTTCATGGCTTGTTATGACTGTTTTTTTG
GGGTACAGTCTATGCCTCGGGCATCCAAGCAGCAAGCGCGTTACGCCGTGGGTCGATGTTTGATGTTATG
GAGCAGCAACGATGTTACGCAGCAGGGCAGTCGCCCTAAAACAAAGTTAAACATTATGAGGGAAGCGGTG
ATCGCCGAAGTATCGACTCAACTATCAGAGGTAGTTGGCGTCATCGAGCGCCATCTCGAACCGACGTTGC
TGGCCGTACATTTGTACGGCTCCGCAGTGGATGGCGGCCTGAAGCCACACAGTGATATTGATTTGCTGGT
TACGGTGACCGTAAGGCTTGATGAAACAACGCGGCGAGCTTTGATCAACGACCTTTTGGAAACTTCGGCT
TCCCCTGGAGAGAGCGAGATTCTCCGCGCTGTAGAAGTCACCATTGTTGTGCACGACGACATCATTCCGT
GGCGTTATCCAGCTAAGCGCGAACTGCAATTTGGAGAATGGCAGCGCAATGACATTCTTGCAGGTATCTT
CGAGCCAGCCACGATCGACATTGATCTGGCTATCTTGCTGACAAAAGCAAGAGAACATAGCGTTGCCTTG
GTAGGTCCAGCGGCGGAGGAACTCTTTGATCCGGTTCCTGAACAGGATCTATTTGAGGCGCTAAATGAAA
CCTTAACGCTATGGAACTCGCCGCCCGACTGGGCTGGCGATGAGCGAAATGTAGTGCTTACGTTGTCCCG
CATTTGGTACAGCGCAGTAACCGGCAAAATCGCGCCGAAGGATGTCGCTGCCGACTGGGCAATGGAGCGC
CTGCCGGCCCAGTATCAGCCCGTCATACTTGAAGCTAGACAGGCTTATCTTGGACAAGAAGAAGATCGCT
TGGCCTCGCGCGCAGATCAGTTGGAAGAATTTGTCCACTACGTGAAAGGCGAGATCACCAAGGTAGTCGG
CAAATAACCCTCGAGCCACCCATGACCAAAATCCCTTAACGTGAGTTACGCGTCGTTCCACTGAGCGTCA
GACCCCGTAGAAAAGATCAAAGGATCTTCTTGAGATCCTTTTTTTCTGCGCGTAATCTGCTGCTTGCAAA
CAAAAAAACCACCGCTACCAGCGGTGGTTTGTTTGCCGGATCAAGAGCTACCAACTCTTTTTCCGAAGGT
AACTGGCTTCAGCAGAGCGCAGATACCAAATACTGTTCTTCTAGTGTAGCCGTAGTTAGGCCACCACTTC
AAGAACTCTGTAGCACCGCCTACATACCTCGCTCTGCTAATCCTGTTACCAGTGGCTGCTGCCAGTGGCG
ATAAGTCGTGTCTTACCGGGTTGGACTCAAGACGATAGTTACCGGATAAGGCGCAGCGGTCGGGCTGAAC
GGGGGGTTCGTGCACACAGCCCAGCTTGGAGCGAACGACCTACACCGAACTGAGATACCTACAGCGTGAG
CTATGAGAAAGCGCCACGCTTCCCGAAGGGAGAAAGGCGGACAGGTATCCGGTAAGCGGCAGGGTCGGAA
CAGGAGAGCGCACGAGGGAGCTTCCAGGGGGAAACGCCTGGTATCTTTATAGTCCTGTCGGGTTTCGCCA
CCTCTGACTTGAGCGTCGATTTTTGTGATGCTCGTCAGGGGGGCGGAGCCTATGGAAAAACGCCAGCAAC
GCGGCCTTTTTACGGTTCCTGGCCTTTTGCTGGCCTTTTGCTCACATGTTCTTTCCTGCGTTATCCCCTG
ATTCTGTGGATAACCGTATTACCGCCTTTGAGTGAGCTGATACCGCTCGCCGCAGCCGAACGACCGAGCG
CAGCGAGTCAGTGAGCGAGGAAGCGGAAGAGCGCCCAATACGCAAACCGCCTCTCCCCGCGCGTTGGCCG
ATTCATTAATGCAGCTGGCACGACAGGTTTCCCGACTGGAAAGCGGGCAGTGAGCGCAACGCAATTAATA
CGCGTACCGCTAGCCAGGAAGAGTTTGTAGAAACGCAAAAAGGCCATCCGTCAGGATGGCCTTCTGCTTA
GTTTGATGCCTGGCAGTTTATGGCGGGCGTCCTGCCCGCCACCCTCCGGGCCGTTGCTTCACAACGTTCA
AATCCGCTCCCGGCGGATTTGTCCTACTCAGGAGAGCGTTCACCGACAAACAACAGATAAAACGAAAGGC
CCAGTCTTCCGACTGAGCCTTTCGTTTTATTTGATGCCTGGCAGTTCCCTACTCTCGCGTTAACGCTAGC
ATGGATGTTTTCCCAGTCACGACGTT
